>Addgene plasmid #222618 | pEF1α:flex-mcherry | addgene full sequence | sequence record 438337 | Addgene NGS Result
AAAAAAACAAAAATTAGCTGAGCCTGGTCATGCATGCCTGGAATCCCAACAACTCGGGAGGCTGAGGCAG
GAGAATCGCTTGAACCCAGGAGGCGGAGATTGCAGTGAGCCAAGATTGTGCCACTGCACTCCAGCTTGGT
TCCCAATAGACCCCGCAGGCCCTACAGGTTGTCTTCCCAACTTGCCCCTTGCTCCATACCACCCCCCTCC
ACCCCATAATATTATAGAAGGACACCTAGTCAGACAAAATGATGCAACTTAATTTTATTAGGACAAGGCT
GGTGGGCACTGGAGTGGCAACTTCCAGGGCCAGGAGAGGCACTGGGGAGGGGTCACAGGGATGCCACCCG
TAGATCTCTCGAGCAGCGCTCGGTATCGATGCGGGGAGGCGGCCCAAAGGGAGATCCGACTCGTCTGAGG
GCGAAGGCGAAGACGCGGAAGAGGCCGCAGAGCCGGCAGCAGGCCGCGGGAAGGAAGGTCCGCTGGATTG
AGGGCCGAAGGGACGTAGCAGAAGGACGTCCCGCGCAGAATCCAGGTGGCAACATAGGCGAGCAGCCAAG
GAAAGGACGATGATTTCCCCGACAACACCACGGAATTGTCAGTGCCCAACAGCCGAGCCCCTGTCCAGCA
GCGGGCAAGGCAGGCGGCGATGAGTTCCGCCGTGGCAATAGGGAGGGGGAAAGCGAAAGTCCCGGAAAGG
AGCTGACAGGTGGTGGCAATGCCCCAACCAGTGGGGGTTGCGTCAGCAAACACAGTGCACACCACGCCAC
GTTGCCTGACAACGGGCCACAACTCCTCATAAAGAGACAGCAACCAGGATTTATACAAGGAGGAGAAAAT
GAAAGCCATACGGGAAGCAATAGCATGATACAAAGGCATTAAAGCAGCGTATCCACATAGCGTAAAAGGA
GCAACATAGTTAAGAATACCAGTCAATCTTTCACAAATTTTGTAATCCAGAGGTTGATTATCGATAAGCT
TGATATCGAATTCATAACTTCGTATAGCATACATTATACGAAGTTATTCTTTGCACCATTCTAAAGAATA
ACAGTGATAATTTCTGGGTTAAGGCAAATAACTTCGTATAGGATACTTTATACGAAGTTATCGCCACCAT
GGTGAGCAAGGGCGAGGAGGATAACATGGCCATCATCAAGGAGTTCATGCGCTTCAAGGTGCACATGGAG
GGCTCCGTGAACGGCCACGAGTTCGAGATCGAGGGCGAGGGCGAGGGCCGCCCCTACGAGGGCACCCAGA
CCGCCAAGCTGAAGGTGACCAAGGGTGGCCCCCTGCCCTTCGCCTGGGACATCCTGTCCCCTCAGTTCAT
GTACGGCTCCAAGGCCTACGTGAAGCACCCCGCCGACATCCCCGACTACTTGAAGCTGTCCTTCCCCGAG
GGCTTCAAGTGGGAGCGCGTGATGAACTTCGAGGACGGCGGCGTGGTGACCGTGACCCAGGACTCCTCCC
TGCAGGACGGCGAGTTCATCTACAAGGTGAAGCTGCGCGGCACCAACTTCCCCTCCGACGGCCCCGTAAT
GCAGAAGAAGACCATGGGCTGGGAGGCCTCCTCCGAGCGGATGTACCCCGAGGACGGCGCCCTGAAGGGC
GAGATCAAGCAGAGGCTGAAGCTGAAGGACGGCGGCCACTACGACGCTGAGGTCAAGACCACCTACAAGG
CCAAGAAGCCCGTGCAGCTGCCCGGCGCCTACAACGTCAACATCAAGTTGGACATCACCTCCCACAACGA
GGACTACACCATCGTGGAACAGTACGAACGCGCCGAGGGCCGCCACTCCACCGGCGGCATGGACGAGCTG
TACAAGTAAATAACTTCGTATAATGTATGCTATACGAAGTTATTAAGAGGTTTCATATTGCTAATAGCAG
CTACAATCCAGCTACCATTCTGCATAACTTCGTATAAAGTATCCTATACGAAGTTATTCCGGAGTCGACT
CTAGAGGATCCGGTACCTCACGACACCTGAAATGGAAGAAAAAAACTTTGAACCACTGTCTGAGGCTTGA
GAATGAACCAAGATCCAAACTCAAAAAGGGCAAATTCCAAGGAGAATTACATCAAGTGCCAAGCTGGCCT
AACTTCAGTCTCCACCCACTCAGTGTGGGGAAACTCCATCGCATAAAACCCCTCCCCCCAACCTAAAGAC
GACGTACTCCAAAAGCTCGAGAACTAATCGAGGTGCCTGGACGGCGCCCGGTACTCCGTGGAGTCACATG
AAGCGACGGCTGAGGACGGAAAGGCCCTTTTCCTTTGTGTGGGTGACTCACCCGCCCGCTCTCCCGAGCG
CCGCGTCCTCCATTTTGAGCTCCCTGCAGCAGGGCCGGGAAGCGGCCATCTTTCCGCTCACGCAACTGGT
GCCGACCGGGCCAGCCTTGCCGCCCAGGGCGGGGCGATACACGGCGGCGCGAGGCCAGGCACCAGAGCAG
GCCGGCCAGCTTGAGACTACCCCCGTCCGATTCTCGGTGGCCGCGCTCGCAGGCCCCGCCTCGCCGAACA
TGTGCGCTGGGACGCACGGGCCCCGTCGCCGCCCGCGGCCCCAAAAACCGAAATACCAGTGTGCAGATCT
TGGCCCGCATTTACAAGACTATCTTGCCAGAAAAAAAGCGTCGCAGCAGGTCATCAAAAATTTTAAATGG
CTAGAGACTTATCGAAAGCAGCGAGACAGGCGCGAAGGTGCCACCAGATTCGCACGCGGCGGCCCCAGCG
CCCAGGCCAGGCCTCAACTCAAGCACGAGGCGAAGGGGCTCCTTAAGCGCAAGGCCTCGAACTCTCCCAC
CCACTTCCAACCCGAAGCTCGGGATCAAGAATCACGTACTGCAGCCAGGTGGAAGTAATTCAAGGCACGC
AAGGGCCATAACCCGTAAAGAGGCCAGGCCCGCGGGAACCACACACGGCACTTACCTGTGTTCTGGCGGC
AAACCCGTTGCGAAAAAGAACGTTCACGGCGACTACTGCACTTATATACGGTTCTCCCCCACCCTCGGGA
AAAAGGCGGAGCCAGTACACGACATCACTTTCCCAGTTTACCCCGCGCCACCTTCTCTAGGCACCGGTTC
AATTGCCGACCCCTCCCCCCAACTTCTCGGGGACTGTGGGCGATGTGCGCTCTGCCCACTGACGGGCACC
GGAGCCAATTCCCACTCCTTTCAAGACCTAGAAGGTCCATTAGCTGCAAAGATTCCTCTCTGTTTAAAAC
TTTATCCATCTTTGCAAAGCTTACGCGTGCGGCCGCAGGAACCCCTAGTGATGGAGTTGGCCACTCCCTC
TCTGCGCGCTCGCTCGCTCACTGAGGCCGGGCGACCAAAGGTCGCCCGACGCCCGGGCGGCCTCAGTGAG
CGAGCGAGCGCGCAGCTGCCTGCAGGACATGTGAGCAAAAGGCCAGCAAAAGGCCAGGAACCGTAAAAAG
GCCGCGTTGCTGGCGTTTTTCCATAGGCTCCGCCCCCCTGACGAGCATCACAAAAATCGACGCTCAAGTC
AGAGGTGGCGAAACCCGACAGGACTATAAAGATACCAGGCGTTTCCCCCTGGAAGCTCCCTCGTGCGCTC
TCCTGTTCCGACCCTGCCGCTTACCGGATACCTGTCCGCCTTTCTCCCTTCGGGAAGCGTGGCGCTTTCT
CATAGCTCACGCTGTAGGTATCTCAGTTCGGTGTAGGTCGTTCGCTCCAAGCTGGGCTGTGTGCACGAAC
CCCCCGTTCAGCCCGACCGCTGCGCCTTATCCGGTAACTATCGTCTTGAGTCCAACCCGGTAAGACACGA
CTTATCGCCACTGGCAGCAGCCACTGGTAACAGGATTAGCAGAGCGAGGTATGTAGGCGGTGCTACAGAG
TTCTTGAAGTGGTGGCCTAACTACGGCTACACTAGAAGAACAGTATTTGGTATCTGCGCTCTGCTGAAGC
CAGTTACCTTCGGAAAAAGAGTTGGTAGCTCTTGATCCGGCAAACAAACCACCGCTGGTAGCGGTGGTTT
TTTTGTTTGCAAGCAGCAGATTACGCGCAGAAAAAAAGGATCTCAAGAAGATCCTTTGATCTTTTCTACG
GGGTCTGACGCTCAGTGGAACGAAAACTCACGTTAAGGGATTTTGGTCATGAGATTATCAAAAAGGATCT
TCACCTAGATCCTTTTAAATTAAAAATGAAGTTTTAAATCAATCTAAAGTATATATGAGTAAACTTGGTC
TGACAGTTACCAATGCTTAATCAGTGAGGCACCTATCTCAGCGATCTGTCTATTTCGTTCATCCATAGTT
GCCTGACTCCCCGTCGTGTAGATAACTACGATACGGGAGGGCTTACCATCTGGCCCCAGTGCTGCAATGA
TACCGCGAGACCCACGCTCACCGGCTCCAGATTTATCAGCAATAAACCAGCCAGCCGGAAGGGCCGAGCG
CAGAAGTGGTCCTGCAACTTTATCCGCCTCCATCCAGTCTATTAATTGTTGCCGGGAAGCTAGAGTAAGT
AGTTCGCCAGTTAATAGTTTGCGCAACGTTGTTGCCATTGCTACAGGCATCGTGGTGTCACGCTCGTCGT
TTGGTATGGCTTCATTCAGCTCCGGTTCCCAACGATCAAGGCGAGTTACATGATCCCCCATGTTGTGCAA
AAAAGCGGTTAGCTCCTTCGGTCCTCCGATCGTTGTCAGAAGTAAGTTGGCCGCAGTGTTATCACTCATG
GTTATGGCAGCACTGCATAATTCTCTTACTGTCATGCCATCCGTAAGATGCTTTTCTGTGACTGGTGAGT
ACTCAACCAAGTCATTCTGAGAATAGTGTATGCGGCGACCGAGTTGCTCTTGCCCGGCGTCAATACGGGA
TAATACCGCGCCACATAGCAGAACTTTAAAAGTGCTCATCATTGGAAAACGTTCTTCGGGGCGAAAACTC
TCAAGGATCTTACCGCTGTTGAGATCCAGTTCGATGTAACCCACTCGTGCACCCAACTGATCTTCAGCAT
CTTTTACTTTCACCAGCGTTTCTGGGTGAGCAAAAACAGGAAGGCAAAATGCCGCAAAAAAGGGAATAAG
GGCGACACGGAAATGTTGAATACTCATACTCTTCCTTTTTCAATATTATTGAAGCATTTATCAGGGTTAT
TGTCTCATGAGCGGATACATATTTGAATGTATTTAGAAAAATAAACAAATAGGGGTTCCGCGCACATTTC
CCCGAAAAGTGCCACCTGACGTCTAAGAAACCATTATTATCATGACATTAACCTATAAAAATAGGCGTAT
CACGAGGCCCTTTCGTCTCGCGCGTTTCGGTGATGACGGTGAAAACCTCTGACACATGCAGCTCCCGGAG
ACGGTCACAGCTTGTCTGTAAGCGGATGCCGGGAGCAGACAAGCCCGTCAGGGCGCGTCAGCGGGTGTTG
GCGGGTGTCGGGGCTGGCTTAACTATGCGGCATCAGAGCAGATTGTACTGAGAGTGCACCATAAAATTGT
AAACGTTAATATTTTGTTAAAATTCGCGTTAAATTTTTGTTAAATCAGCTCATTTTTTAACCAATAGACC
GAAATCGGCAAAATCCCTTATAAATCAAAAGAATAGCCCGAGATAGAGT
[37 nt withheld, positions 5580-5616]
AAAGAACGTGGACTCCAACGTCAAAGG
[141 nt withheld, positions 5644-5784]
G
[46 nt withheld, positions 5786-5831]
A
[95 nt withheld, positions 5833-5927]
TATGCGGTGTGAAATACCGCACAGATGCGTAAGGAGAAAATACCGCATCAGGCGCCCCTGCAGGCAGCTG
CGCGCTCGCTCGCTCACTGAGGCCGCCCGGGCAAAGCCCGGGCGTCGGGCGACCTTTGGTCGCCCGGCCT
CAGTGAGCGAGCGAGCGCGCAGAGAGGGAGTGGCCAACTCCATCACTAGGGGTTCCTGCGGCCGCTCGGT
CCGCACGTGGTTACCTACAAAATCAGAAGGACAGGGAAGGGAGCAGTGGTTCACGCCTGTAATCCCAGCA
ATTTGGGAGGCCAAGGTGGGTAGATCACCTGAGATTAGGAGTTGGAGACCAGCCTGGCCAATATGGTGAA
ACCCCGTCTCTACC
Features (pLannotate 1.2.2; 23 found; start..end, strand, type, name):
    381..969     -  misc_feature   WPRE: woodchuck hepatitis virus posttranscriptional regulatory element
    969..993     -  misc_feature   MCS (fragment): pBluescript multiple cloning site
    994..1027    +  protein_bind   loxP: Cre-mediated recombination occurs in the 8-bp core sequence (GCATACAT). Cre recombinase
   1028..1077    +  intron         β-globin intron (fragment): internally truncated intron from human β-globin
   1078..1111    +  protein_bind   lox2272: Cre-mediated recombination occurs in the 8-bp core sequence (GGATACTT). lox2272 sites are compatible with each other, but incompatible with loxP or loxN sites (Lee and Saito, 1988). Cre recombinase
   1119..1828    +  CDS            mCherry (fragment): monomeric derivative of DsRed fluorescent protein (Shaner et al., 2004) mammalian codon-optimized
   1830..1863    -  protein_bind   loxP: Cre-mediated recombination occurs in the 8-bp core sequence (GCATACAT). Cre recombinase
   1864..1913    +  intron         β-globin intron (fragment): internally truncated intron from human β-globin
   1914..1947    -  protein_bind   lox2272: Cre-mediated recombination occurs in the 8-bp core sequence (GGATACTT). lox2272 sites are compatible with each other, but incompatible with loxP or loxN sites (Lee and Saito, 1988). Cre recombinase
   1954..1971    -  misc_feature   MCS (fragment): pUC18/19 multiple cloning site
   1978..3156    -  promoter       EF-1α promoter: strong constitutive promoter for human elongation factor EF-1α
   3163..3229    -  CDS            small t antigen (fragment): SV40 (simian virus 40) small t antigen
   3292..3319    -  repeat_region  AAV2 ITR (fragment): inverted terminal repeat of adeno-associated virus serotype 2 inverted
   3348..3375    -  repeat_region  AAV2 ITR (fragment): inverted terminal repeat of adeno-associated virus serotype 2 inverted
   3448..4036    -  rep_origin     ori: high-copy-number ColE1/pMB1/pBR322/pUC origin of replication
   4207..5067    -  CDS            AmpR: β-lactamase; bla; confers resistance to ampicillin, carbenicillin, and related antibiotics
   5068..5172    -  promoter       AmpR promoter: bla
   5267..5302    +  CDS            rop (fragment): Rop protein, which maintains plasmids at low copy number; rop
   5404..5453    +  misc_feature   bom (fragment): basis of mobility region from pBR322
   5454..5909    -  rep_origin     f1 ori (sequence partly withheld): f1 bacteriophage origin of replication; arrow indicates direction of (+) strand synthesis
   5928..5979    +  misc_feature   bom (fragment): basis of mobility region from pBR322
   5984..6124    -  repeat_region  AAV2 ITR: inverted terminal repeat of adeno-associated virus serotype 2 inverted
   6164..349     -  polyA_signal   hGH poly(A) signal (across the origin): human growth hormone polyadenylation signal
