[The description below was written by a language model from this plasmid's Addgene catalogue record and pLannotate feature annotations shown in this document.]
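Description:
pEF1α:flex-mcherry is an AAV transfer plasmid for Cre-dependent expression of the red fluorescent protein mCherry in mammalian cells. It is propagated in E. coli through a high-copy ColE1/pUC-type origin and selected with ampicillin via the AmpR (β-lactamase) gene and its own promoter. An f1 phage origin and small remnants of pBR322 sequences (rop and bom fragments) are also present in the backbone. The expression cassette is flanked by AAV2 inverted terminal repeats, which allow the intervening DNA to be replicated and packaged into recombinant AAV particles. One ITR is annotated in full, while the other is detected only as two short fragments in the sequencing result, so its integrity cannot be judged from the annotation alone.

The cassette is driven by the strong constitutive human EF-1α promoter and ends with a WPRE, which boosts transcript stability and expression, followed by the human growth hormone polyadenylation signal. Between the promoter and the WPRE, the mCherry coding sequence lies in the opposite orientation to the promoter. It is bracketed on each side by a loxP and a lox2272 site, with the two pairs facing each other in the standard FLEx/DIO arrangement. Without Cre, only antisense mCherry is transcribed and no fluorescent protein is made. Cre inverts the cassette through one pair of compatible sites, then excises a site through the other pair, which locks mCherry in the sense orientation under EF-1α control. The construct is therefore suited to labelling Cre-expressing cell populations, for example genetically defined neurons, by AAV delivery or direct transfection. The associated work concerns hippocampal circuit function.
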