Addgene plasmid #222618: pEF1α:flex-mcherry
Purpose: Cre-dependent expression of the red fluorescent protein mCherry under control of the EF1a promoter
Depositing lab: Franck Polleux. Depositing organization: Columbia University. Publication: Synaptogenic activity of the axon guidance molecule Robo2 underlies hippocampal circuit function. Blockus H, Rolotti SV, Szoboszlay M, Peze-Heidsieck E, Ming T, Schroeder A, Apostolo N, Vennekens KM, Katsamba PS, Bahna F, Mannepalli S, Ahlsen G, Honig B, Shapiro L, de Wit J, Losonczy A, Polleux F. Cell Rep. 2021 Oct 19;37(3):109828. doi: 10.1016/j.celrep.2021.109828. PubMed 34686348.
Backbone
  Vector backbone: EF1a
  Vector type: AAV
Growth in bacteria
  Bacterial resistance: Ampicillin, 100 μg/mL
  Growth temperature: 37°C
  Growth strain: NEB Stable
  Copy number: Unknown
Gene/Insert
  Gene/Insert name: Cre-dependent mCherry
Terms and licenses: Academic/Nonprofit Terms; Industry Terms: Not Available to Industry
How to cite: pEF1α:flex-mcherry was a gift from Franck Polleux (Addgene plasmid # 222618 ; http://n2t.net/addgene:222618 ; RRID:Addgene_222618)
